>Addgene plasmid #51353 | 2PWQ | addgene partial sequence | sequence record 79358 | T7 5'-TAATACGACTCACTATAGGG-3'
AATAATTTTGTTTAACTTTAAGAAGGAGATATACCATGGGCAGCAGCCATCATCATCATCATCACAGCAG
CGGCAGAGAAAACTTGTATTTCCAGGGCTCCAAAGAACTGTTACGCCTGCAGAAGGAGTTGAAAGATATT
GAGAATGAGAACGTGCAAGAGATCGACGCGCATATCAAAGACTCGAACTTTTTCGAGTGGGTTGGCTTCA
TCAAGGGTCCGGAGGGGACCCCATATGAAGGAGGCCACTTTACGCTTGCCATTACTATACCTAATGATTA
CCCGTATAATCCGCCCAAAATTAAATTCGTCACCAAGATCTGGCACCCGAACATTAGCTCCCAGACAGGT
GCAATATGTCTGGATGTGCTCAAAAACGAGTGGTCTCCGGCTTTAACGATTCGTACTGCGTTGCTTAGTA
TTCAGGCCCTGCTCTCAGACCCACAACCTGATGATCCCCAGGACGCAGAAGTAGCTAAAATGTACAAGGA
AAATCATGCGCTGTTTGTTAAAACAGCCTCGGTCTGGACCAAAACGTTTGCAACCGGGCCAAAGGAAGAA
CCTCGGGAAGTAATCATAAAAAAAATCACTGAGATGGGCTTCAGCGAAGATCAAGCTAAGAATGCGTTAA
TCAAAGCCAACTGGAACGAGACGCTGGCATTGAATACCCTTCTGGAAAATTCCTGATGACGAAGCTTGCG
GCCGCACTCGAGGATCCGGCTGCTAACAAAGCCCGAAAGGAAGCTGAGTTGGCTGCTGCCACCGCTGAGC
AATAACTAGCATAACCCCTTGGGGCCTCTAAACGGGTCTTGAGGGGTTTTTTGCTGAAAGGAGGAACTAT
ATCCGGATATCCCGCAAGAGGCCCGGCAGTACCGGCATAACCAAGCCTATGCCTACAGCATCC
