[The description below was written by a language model from this plasmid's Addgene catalogue record.]
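Description:
2PWQ is a bacterial expression plasmid built on the p15TV-L backbone and carrying an insert recorded under the same name, with the alternative name PP-UBC6. The insert was introduced by ligation independent cloning and sits under control of a T7 promoter. Expression therefore depends on T7 RNA polymerase, which is normally supplied by an appropriate E. coli expression host. The listed flanking sequencing sites, T7 on the 5′ side and T7-term on the 3′ side, suggest that the coding region lies between a T7 promoter and a T7 terminator, the standard layout for inducible recombinant protein production. The plasmid is selected with ampicillin, is described as low copy, and is maintained in a DH5alpha cloning strain. The record does not name the origin of replication.

The insert is annotated as a truncation, so it encodes a fragment of the protein rather than the full-length sequence. The boundaries are deferred to comments that are not included in the supplied fields, so the residue range cannot be given here. The record also does not state the source organism, any affinity or purification tags contributed by the backbone, or any protease cleavage sites, and no feature table is available to fill these in. The alternative name hints at a UBC6-type ubiquitin-conjugating enzyme, but that reading comes from the name alone. As far as the record supports, the plasmid is intended for T7-driven overexpression of a defined protein fragment in E. coli, the kind of construct commonly used to produce material for purification and for biochemical or structural work.
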