Addgene plasmid #51353: 2PWQ
Depositing lab: Cheryl Arrowsmith. Depositing organization: University of Toronto.
Backbone
  Vector backbone: p15TV-L
  Vector type: Bacterial Expression
Growth in bacteria
  Bacterial resistance: Ampicillin, 100 μg/mL
  Growth temperature: 37°C
  Growth strain: DH5alpha
  Copy number: Low Copy
Gene/Insert
  Gene/Insert name: 2PWQ (alt name: PP-UBC6)
  Mutation: Truncation: See Comments
  Promoter: T7
  Cloning method: Ligation Independent Cloning
  Sequencing primers: 5′ T7; 3′ T7-term
Terms and licenses: Academic/Nonprofit Terms; Industry Terms
How to cite: 2PWQ was a gift from Cheryl Arrowsmith (Addgene plasmid # 51353 ; http://n2t.net/addgene:51353 ; RRID:Addgene_51353)
